>Addgene plasmid #109814 | pHH0103_DEPDC1B_DEP | addgene full sequence | sequence record 213678 | Addgene NGS Result
TTGACAATTAATCATCGGCTCGTATAATGTGTGGAATTGTGAGCGGATAACAATTTCACACAGGAAACAG
CCAGTCCGTTTAGGTGTTTTCACGAGCACTTCACCAACAAGGACCATAGATTATGAAAATCGAAGAACAC
CATCACCATCACCATTCCAGCGGTAAGCTTATGTCCCCTATACTAGGTTATTGGAAAATTAAGGGCCTTG
TGCAACCCACTCGACTTCTTTTGGAATATCTTGAAGAAAAATATGAAGAGCATTTGTATGAGCGCGATGA
AGGTGATAAATGGCGAAACAAAAAGTTTGAATTGGGTTTGGAGTTTCCCAATCTTCCTTATTATATTGAT
GGTGATGTTAAATTAACACAGTCTATGGCCATCATACGTTATATAGCTGACAAGCACAACATGTTGGGTG
GTTGTCCAAAAGAGCGTGCAGAGATTTCAATGCTTGAAGGAGCGGTTTTGGATATTAGATACGGTGTTTC
GAGAATTGCATATAGTAAAGACTTTGAAACTCTCAAAGTTGATTTTCTTAGCAAGCTACCTGAAATGCTG
AAAATGTTCGAAGATCGTTTATGTCATAAAACATATTTAAATGGTGATCATGTAACCCATCCTGACTTCA
TGTTGTATGACGCTCTTGATGTTGTTTTATACATGGACCCAATGTGCCTGGATGCGTTCCCAAAATTAGT
TTGTTTTAAAAAACGTATTGAAGCTATCCCACAAATTGATAAGTACTTGAAATCCAGCAAGTATATAGCA
TGGCCTTTGCAGGGCTGGCAAGCCACGTTTGGTGGTGGCGACCATCCTCCAAAATCGGATCTGGAAGTTC
TGTTCCAGGGGCCCCTGTCCAGCGGTCTGGTTCCGCGTGGTTCCGGTACCGCGGCCCAGCCGGCCGGCCC
GGGTCCGTATCGTGCGACCCGTCTGTGGAATGAAACGGTAGAACTGTTCCGCGCAAAGATGCCGCTGCGC
AAACACCGTTGCCGCTTCAAATCTTACGAACACTGCTTCACCGCTGCCGAGGCGGTCGACTGGCTGCACG
AGCTGCTGCGTTGTTCTCAGAACTTTGGCCCAGAAGTTACTCGTAAACAGACCGTTCAACTGCTGAAAAA
GTTCCTGAAAAACCATGTGATCGAAGACATTAAAGGTAAATGGGGTGAAGAAGATTTCGAAGATAACCGT
CACCTGTACCGTTTTCCGCCTAGCTCCGCGGCCGCATA
[142 nt withheld, positions 1229-1370]
C
[98 nt withheld, positions 1372-1469]
AGTTTGTACTGGTGACGAAACTCAGTGTCTAGCTAGAGTGGC
[149 nt withheld, positions 1512-1660]
T
[41 nt withheld, positions 1662-1702]
T
[62 nt withheld, positions 1704-1765]
A
[35 nt withheld, positions 1767-1801]
CCTCCCTCAATCGGTTGAATGTCGCCCTTTTGTCTTTGGCGCTGGTAAACCATATGAA
[86 nt withheld, positions 1860-1945]
T
[54 nt withheld, positions 1947-2000]
CTAGCGCCGCCCTATACCTTGTCTGCCTCCCCGCGTTGCGTCGCGGTGCATGGAGCCGGGCCACCTCGAC
CTGAATGGAAGCCGGCGGCACCTCGCTAACGGATTCACCACTCCAAGAATTGGAGCCAATCAATTCTTGC
GGAGAACTGTGAATGCGCAAACCAACCCTTGGCAGAACATATCCATCGCGTCCGCCATCTCCAGCAGCCG
CACGCGGCGCATCTCGGGCAGCGTTGGGTCCTGGCCACGGGTGCGCATGATCGTGCTCCTGTCGTTGAGG
ACCCGGCTAGGCTGGCGGGGTTGCCTTACTGGTTAGCAGAATGAATCACCGATACGCGAGCGAACGTGAA
GCGACTGCTGCTGCAAAACGTCTGCGACCTGAGCAACAACATGAATGGTCTTCGGTTTCCGTGTTTCGTA
AAGTCTGGAAACGCGGAAGTCAGCGCCCTGCACCATTATGTTCCGGATCTGCATCGCAGGATGCTGCTGG
CTACCCTGTGGAACACCTACATCTGTATTAACGAAGCGCTGGCATTGACCCTGAGTGATTTTTCTCTGGT
CCCGCCGCATCCATACCGCCAGTTGTTTACCCTCACAACGTTCCAGTAACCGGGCATGTTCATCATCAGT
AACCCGTATCGTGAGCATCCTCTCTCGTTTCATCGGTATCATTACCCCCATGAACAGAAATCCCCCTTAC
ACGGAGGCATCAGTGACCAAACAGGAAAAAACCGCCCTTAACATGGCCCGCTTTATCAGAAGCCAGACAT
TAACGCTTCTGGAGAAACTCAACGAGCTGGACGCGGATGAACAGGCAGACATCTGTGAATCGCTTCACGA
CCACGCTGATGAGCTTTACCGCAGGATCCGCGAAATTGTAAGCGTTAATATTTTGTTAAAATTCGCGTTA
AATTTTTGTTAAATCAGCTCATTTTTTAACCAATAGGCCGAAATCGGCAAAATCCCTTATAAATCAAAAG
AATAGACCGAGATAGGGT
[37 nt withheld, positions 2999-3035]
AAAGAACGTGGACTCCAACGTCAAAGG
[49 nt withheld, positions 3063-3111]
T
[91 nt withheld, positions 3113-3203]
G
[124 nt withheld, positions 3205-3328]
CGCGGATCCTGCCTCGCGCGTTTCGGTGATGACGGTGAAAACCTCTGACACATGCAGCTCCCGGAGACGG
TCACAGCTTGTCTGTAAGCGGATGCCGGGAGCAGACAAGCCCGTCAGGGCGCGTCAGCGGGTGTTGGCGG
GTGTCGGGGCGCAGCCATGACCCAGTCACGTAGCGATAGCGGAGTGTATACTGGCTTAACTATGCGGCAT
CAGAGCAGATTGTACTGAGAGTGCACCATATGCGGTGTGAAATACCGCACAGATGCGTAAGGAGAAAATA
CCGCATCAGGCGCTCTTCCGCTTCCTCGCTCACTGACTCGCTGCGCTCGGTCGTTCGGCTGCGGCGAGCG
GTATCAGCTCACTCAAAGGCGGTAATACGGTTATCCACAGAATCAGGGGATAACGCAGGAAAGAACATGT
GAGCAAAAGGCCAGCAAAAGGCCAGGAACCGTAAAAAGGCCGCGTTGCTGGCGTTTTTCCATAGGCTCCG
CCCCCCTGACGAGCATCACAAAAATCGACGCTCAAGTCAGAGGTGGCGAAACCCGACAGGACTATAAAGA
TACCAGGGTTTCCCCCTGGAAGCTCCCTCGTGCGCTCTCCTGTTCCGACCCTGCCGCTTACCGGATACCT
GTCCGCCTTTCTCCCTTCGGGAAGCGTGGCGCTTTCTCATAGCTCACGCTGTAGGTATCTCAGTTCGGTG
TAGGTCGTTCGCTCCAAGCTGGGCTGTGTGCACGAACCCCCCGTTCAGCCCGACCGCTGCGCCTTATCCG
GTAACTATCGTCTTGAGTCCAACCCGGTAAGACACGACTTATCGCCACTGGCAGCAGCCACTGGTAACAG
GATTAGCAGAGCGAGGTATGTAGGCGGTGCTACAGAGTTCTTGAAGTGGTGGCCTAACTACGGCTACACT
AGAAGGACAGTATTTGGTATCTGCGCTCTGCTGAAGCCAGTTACCTTCGGAAAAAGAGTTGGTAGCTCTT
GATCCGGCAAACAAACCACCGCTGGTAGCGGTGGTTTTTTTGTTTGCAAGCAGCAGATTACGCGCAGAAA
AAAAGGATCTCAAGAAGATCCTTTGATCTTTTCTACGGGGTCTGACGCTCAGTGGAACGAAAACTCACGT
TAAGGGATTTTGGTCATGAGATTATCAAAAAGGATCTTCACCTAGATCCTTTTAAATTAAAAATGAAGTT
TTAAATCAATCTAAAGTATATATGAGTAAACTTGGTCTGACAGTTACCAATGCTTAATCAGTGAGGCACC
TATCTCAGCGATCTGTCTATTTCGTTCATCCATAGTTGCCTGACTCCCCGTCGTGTAGATAACTACGATA
CGGGAGGGCTTACCATCTGGCCCCAGTGCTGCAATGATACCGCGAGACCCACGCTCACCGGCTCCAGATT
TATCAGCAATAAACCAGCCAGCCGGAAGGGCCGAGCGCAGAAGTGGTCCTGCAACTTTATCCGCCTCCAT
CCAGTCTATTAATTGTTGCCGGGAAGCTAGAGTAAGTAGTTCGCCAGTTAATAGTTTGCGCAACGTTGTT
GCCATTGCTGCAGGCATCGTGGTGTCACGCTCGTCGTTTGGTATGGCTTCATTCAGCTCCGGTTCCCAAC
GATCAAGGCGAGTTACATGATCCCCCATGTTGTGCAAAAAAGCGGTTAGCTCCTTCGGTCCTCCGATCGT
TGTCAGAAGTAAGTTGGCCGCAGTGTTATCACTCATGGTTATGGCAGCACTGCATAATTCTCTTACTGTC
ATGCCATCCGTAAGATGCTTTTCTGTGACTGGTGAGTACTCAACCAAGTCATTCTGAGAATAGTGTATGC
GGCGACCGAGTTGCTCTTGCCCGGCGTCAACACGGGATAATACCGCGCCACATAGCAGAACTTTAAAAGT
GCTCATCATTGGAAAACGTTCTTCGGGGCGAAAACTCTCAAGGATCTTACCGCTGTTGAGATCCAGTTCG
ATGTAACCCACTCGTGCACCCAACTGATCTTCAGCATCTTTTACTTTCACCAGCGTTTCTGGGTGAGCAA
AAACAGGAAGGCAAAATGCCGCAAAAAAGGGAATAAGGGCGACACGGAAATGTTGAATACTCATACTCTT
CCTTTTTCAATATTATTGAAGCATTTATCAGGGTTATTGTCTCATGAGCGGATACATATTTGAATGTATT
TAGAAAAATAAACAAATAGGGGTTCCGCGCACATTTCCCCGAAAAGTGCCACCTGACGTCTAAGAAACCA
TTATTATCATGACATTAACCTATAAAAATAGGCGTATCACGAGGCCCTTTCGTCTTCAAGAATTCCCGAC
ACCATCGAATGGTGCAAAACCTTTCGCGGTATGGCATGATAGCGCCCGGAAGAGAGTCAATTCAGGGTGG
TGAATGTGAAACCAGTAACGTTATACGATGTCGCAGAGTATGCCGGTGTCTCTTATCAGACCGTTTCCCG
CGTGGTGAACCAGGCCAGCCACGTTTCTGCGAAAACGCGGGAAAAAGTGGAAGCGGCGATGGCGGAGCTG
AATTACATTCCCAACCGCGTGGCACAACAACTGGCGGGCAAACAGTCGTTGCTGATTGGCGTTGCCACCT
CCAGTCTGGCCCTGCACGCGCCGTCGCAAATTGTCGCGGCGATTAAATCTCGCGCCGATCAACTGGGTGC
CAGCGTGGTGGTGTCGATGGTAGAACGAAGCGGCGTCGAAGCCTGTAAAGCGGCGGTGCACAATCTTCTC
GCGCAACGCGTCAGTGGGCTGATCATTAACTATCCGCTGGATGACCAGGATGCCATTGCTGTGGAAGCTG
CCTGCACTAATGTTCCGGCGTTATTTCTTGATGTCTCTGACCAGACACCCATCAACAGTATTATTTTCTC
CCATGAAGACGGTACGCGACTGGGCGTGGAGCATCTGGTCGCATTGGGTCACCAGCAAATCGCGCTGTTA
GCGGGCCCATTAAGTTCTGTCTCGGCGCGTCTGCGTCTGGCTGGCTGGCATAAATATCTCACTCGCAATC
AAATTCAGCCGATAGCGGAACGGGAAGGCGACTGGAGTGCCATGTCCGGTTTTCAACAAACCATGCAAAT
GCTGAATGAGGGCATCGTTCCCACTGCGATGCTGGTTGCCAACGATCAGATGGCGCTGGGCGCAATGCGC
GCCATTACCGAGTCCGGGCTGCGCGTTGGTGCGGATATCTCGGTAGTGGGATACGACGATACCGAAGACA
GCTCATGTTATATCCCGCCGTTAACCACCATCAAACAGGATTTTCGCCTGCTGGGGCAAACCAGCGTGGA
CCGCTTGCTGCAACTCTCTCAGGGCCAGGCGGTGAAGGGCAATCAGCTGTTGCCCGTCTCACTGGTGAAA
AGAAAAACCACCCTGGCGCCCAATACGCAAACCGCCTCTCCCCGCGCGTTGGCCGATTCATTAATGCAGC
TGGCACGACAGGTTTCCCGACTGGAAAGCGGGCAGTGAGCGCAACGCAATTAATGTAAGTTAGCTCACTC
ATTAGGCACAATTCTCATGTTTGACAGCTTATCATCGACTGCACGGTGCACCAATGCTTCTGGCGTCAGG
CAGCCATCGGAAGCTGTGGTATGGCTGTGCAGGTCGTAAATCACTGCATAATTCGTGTCGCTCAAGGCGC
ACTCCCGTTCTGGATAATGTTTTTTGCGCCGACATCATAACGGTTCTGGCAAATATTCTGAAATGAGCTG
Features (pLannotate 1.2.2; 21 found; start..end, strand, type, name):
      1..29      +  promoter       tac promoter: strong E. coli promoter; hybrid between the trp and lac UV5 promoters
     37..53      +  protein_bind   lac operator: The lac repressor binds to the lac operator to inhibit transcription in E. coli. This inhibition can be relieved by adding lactose or isopropyl-β-D-thiogalactopyranoside (IPTG). lac repressor encoded by lacI
    138..155     +  CDS            6xHis: 6xHis affinity tag
    171..824     +  CDS            GST26_SCHJA: Experimental evidence at protein level: Swiss-Prot protein existence level 1. GST isoenzymes appear to play a central role in the parasite detoxification system. Other functions are also suspected including a role in increasing the solubility of haematin in the parasite gut. From Schistosoma japonicum (Blood fluke).
    906..1217    +  CDS            DEPDC1B (fragment): DEP1B_HUMAN - Also known as XTP8. Experimental evidence at protein level: Swiss-Prot protein existence level 1. From Homo sapiens (Human).
   1233..1280    +  terminator     fd terminator (sequence withheld): central terminator from bacteriophage fd (Otsuka and Kunisawa, 1982)
   1285..1497    +  CDS            M13 gene III (fragment) (sequence partly withheld): pIII; III; minor coat protein
   1512..1982    +  CDS            M13 gene III (fragment) (sequence partly withheld): pIII; III; minor coat protein
   2004..2074    +  CDS            TcR (fragment): tetracycline efflux protein; tet; confers resistance to tetracycline
   2316..2696    -  CDS            YPB1_ECOLX: Protein predicted: Swiss-Prot protein existence level 4. From Escherichia coli.
   2713..2864    +  CDS            rop (fragment): Rop protein, which maintains plasmids at low copy number; rop
   2900..3328    -  rep_origin     f1 ori (sequence partly withheld): f1 bacteriophage origin of replication; arrow indicates direction of (+) strand synthesis
   3337..3376    +  CDS            rop (fragment): Rop protein, which maintains plasmids at low copy number; rop
   3478..3618    +  misc_feature   bom: basis of mobility region from pBR322
   3804..4391    -  rep_origin     ori: high-copy-number ColE1/pMB1/pBR322/pUC origin of replication
   4562..5422    -  CDS            AmpR: β-lactamase; bla; confers resistance to ampicillin, carbenicillin, and related antibiotics
   5423..5527    -  promoter       AmpR promoter: bla
   5636..5713    +  promoter       lacIq promoter: lacI (mutant); In the lacIq allele, a single base change in the promoter boosts expression of the lacI gene about 10-fold.
   5714..6796    +  CDS            lacI: lac repressor; lacI; The lac repressor binds to the lac operator to inhibit transcription in E. coli. This inhibition can be relieved by adding lactose or isopropyl-β-D-thiogalactopyranoside (IPTG).
   6809..6830    +  protein_bind   CAP binding site: CAP binding activates transcription in the presence of cAMP. E. coli catabolite activator protein
   6849..6866    +  promoter       tet promoter (fragment): E. coli promoter for tetracycline efflux protein gene
