[The description below was written by a language model from this plasmid's Addgene catalogue record and pLannotate feature annotations shown in this document.]
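Description:
pHH0103_DEPDC1B_DEP is a bacterial expression plasmid of about 7.0 kb, built on the pHH0103 backbone, for producing and purifying the DEP domain of human DEPDC1B in E. coli. It replicates from a ColE1/pMB1-type origin and is selected with ampicillin through the β-lactamase gene and its native promoter. The catalogue lists it as low copy. The annotation shows the pBR322 bom region and an f1 phage origin, which appears to sit within the rop gene, since rop is detected only as two flanking fragments.

The expression cassette is driven by the tac promoter, a strong trp/lac hybrid, followed by a lac operator. A plasmid-borne lacI gene under the lacIq promoter supplies abundant repressor, so transcription stays off until it is induced with IPTG. The annotated coding elements run in order: a 6xHis tag, Schistosoma japonicum glutathione S-transferase, and a roughly 310 bp fragment of DEPDC1B corresponding to the DEP domain, which was cloned between SfiI and NotI sites. This arrangement implies an N-terminally His- and GST-tagged fusion that can be captured on either nickel or glutathione resin, although the table does not confirm the reading frame or the linker content.

An fd terminator follows the insert. Downstream of it lie fragments of M13 gene III, along with remnants of the tetracycline resistance gene and its promoter. These look like nonfunctional leftovers from a phage-display phagemid ancestor rather than parts of the expressed product. The associated work is a large-scale survey of peptide ligands for peptide recognition modules, which is consistent with using the purified domain as a binding target, though the record states only expression and purification as its purpose.
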