Addgene plasmid #109814: pHH0103_DEPDC1B_DEP
Purpose: Protein expression and purification of DEPDC1B_DEP
Depositing lab: Sachdev Sidhu. Depositing organization: University of Toronto. Publication: Large-scale survey and database of high affinity ligands for peptide recognition modules. Teyra J, Kelil A, Jain S, Helmy M, Jajodia R, Hooda Y, Gu J, D'Cruz AA, Nicholson SE, Min J, Sudol M, Kim PM, Bader GD, Sidhu SS. Mol Syst Biol. 2020 Dec;16(12):e9310. doi: 10.15252/msb.20199310. PubMed 33438817.
Backbone
  Vector backbone: pHH0103
  Vector type: Bacterial Expression
Growth in bacteria
  Bacterial resistance: Ampicillin, 100 μg/mL
  Growth temperature: 37°C
  Growth strain: DH5alpha
  Copy number: Low Copy
Gene/Insert
  Gene/Insert name: DEPDC1B_DEP
  Species: H. sapiens (human)
  Entrez Gene: DEPDC1B (a.k.a. XTP1, BRCC3, FLJ11252)
  Cloning method: Restriction Enzyme; 5′ cloning site Sfi1 (unknown if destroyed); 3′ cloning site Not1 (unknown if destroyed)
Terms and licenses: Academic/Nonprofit Terms; Industry Terms: Not Available to Industry
How to cite: pHH0103_DEPDC1B_DEP was a gift from Sachdev Sidhu (Addgene plasmid # 109814 ; http://n2t.net/addgene:109814 ; RRID:Addgene_109814)
