>Addgene plasmid #109814 | pHH0103_DEPDC1B_DEP | depositor partial sequence | sequence record 206766 | pHH0103_DEPDC1B_DEP sequence 333 bps
GGCCCAGCCGGCCGGCCCGGGTCCGTATCGTGCGACCCGTCTGTGGAATGAAACGGTAGAACTGTTCCGC
GCAAAGATGCCGCTGCGCAAACACCGTTGCCGCTTCAAATCTTACGAACACTGCTTCACCGCTGCCGAGG
CGGTCGACTGGCTGCACGAGCTGCTGCGTTGTTCTCAGAACTTTGGCCCAGAAGTTACTCGTAAACAGAC
CGTTCAACTGCTGAAAAAGTTCCTGAAAAACCATGTGATCGAAGACATTAAAGGTAAATGGGGTGAAGAA
GATTTCGAAGATAACCGTCACCTGTACCGTTTTCCGCCTAGCTCCGCGGCCGC
